Addgene plasmid #207255: pHCMV_Bless
Purpose: Mammalian expression of Baboon Endogenous Retrovirus env protein
Depositing lab: Feng Zhang. Depositing organization: Broad Institute. Publication: Cell type-specific delivery by modular envelope design. Strebinger D, Frangieh CJ, Friedrich MJ, Faure G, Macrae RK, Zhang F. Nat Commun. 2023 Aug 23;14(1):5141. doi: 10.1038/s41467-023-40788-8. PubMed 37612276.
Backbone
  Vector backbone: pHCMV
  Backbone manufacturer: Clontech
  Backbone size w/o insert (bp): 4764
  Vector type: Mammalian Expression
Growth in bacteria
  Bacterial resistance: Ampicillin, 100 μg/mL
  Growth temperature: 37°C
  Growth strain: NEB Stable
  Copy number: High Copy
Gene/Insert
  Gene/Insert name: BaboonEndogenousRetrovirus_Rless_env
  Species: Baboon Endogenous Retrovirus
  Insert size (bp): 1711
  Mutation: mammalian codon optimization
  Promoter: CMV promoter
  Cloning method: Restriction Enzyme; 5′ cloning site EcoRI (not destroyed); 3′ cloning site BglII (not destroyed)
Resource information
  A portion of this plasmid was derived from a plasmid made by: synthesis
Terms and licenses: Academic/Nonprofit Terms; Industry Terms: Not Available to Industry
Depositor comments: Q91R mutation in Bless insert does not affect plasmid function.
How to cite: pHCMV_Bless was a gift from Feng Zhang (Addgene plasmid # 207255 ; http://n2t.net/addgene:207255 ; RRID:Addgene_207255)
