[The description below was written by a language model from this plasmid's Addgene catalogue record and pLannotate feature annotations shown in this document.]
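Description:
pHCMV_Bless is a mammalian expression plasmid built on the pHCMV backbone that drives production of the baboon endogenous retrovirus (BaEV) envelope glycoprotein in its "Rless" form. By the usual meaning of that name, this is the variant lacking the C-terminal R peptide, although the record itself does not define the term. The insert of about 1.7 kb was made by synthesis with mammalian codon optimization and cloned between EcoRI and BglII sites, both of which are retained. The depositor notes a Q91R substitution in the insert that does not affect function. In the sequenced 6,474 nt plasmid, the automated annotation labels the open reading frame as a fragment of Mason-Pfizer monkey virus env. This reflects similarity to a related retroviral envelope protein, not the actual source of the insert.

Expression is controlled by the human CMV immediate-early enhancer and promoter, followed by a rabbit β-globin intron upstream of the coding sequence, which typically improves transcript processing and expression. A short β-globin exon remnant and the rabbit β-globin polyadenylation signal lie downstream and terminate the transcript. The remainder is pBluescript-type bacterial sequence: a high-copy ColE1/pUC origin, an ampicillin resistance gene with its own promoter, an f1 origin, and leftover lac, lacZα, T7 promoter and polylinker elements that have no role in mammalian expression. No mammalian selection marker is annotated, so the plasmid appears suited to transient transfection. The record gives the purpose only as mammalian expression of the BaEV env protein. The associated work concerns modular envelope design for cell type-specific delivery, consistent with supplying this glycoprotein in trans to pseudotype viral or virus-like particles.
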