Features (pLannotate 1.2.2; 17 found; start..end, strand, type, name):
     97..476     +  enhancer       CMV enhancer: human cytomegalovirus immediate early enhancer
    477..680     +  promoter       CMV promoter: human cytomegalovirus (CMV) immediate early promoter
    792..1364    +  intron         β-globin intron: intron from rabbit β-globin gene
   1468..3078    +  CDS            env (fragment): ENV_MPMV - Experimental evidence at protein level: Swiss-Prot protein existence level 1. The transmembrane protein (TM) acts as a class I viral fusion protein. Under the current model, the protein has at least 3 conformational states: pre-fusion native state, pre-hairpin intermediate state, and post-fusion hairpin state. During viral and target cell membrane fusion, the coiled coil regions (heptad repeats) assume a trimer-of-hairpins structure, positioning the fusion peptide in close proximity to the C-terminal region of the ectodomain. The formation of this structure appears to drive appositi
   3096..3173    +  CDS            HBB (fragment): HBB_PONPY - Experimental evidence at transcript level: Swiss-Prot protein existence level 2. Involved in oxygen transport from the lung to the various peripheral tissues. From Pongo pygmaeus (Bornean orangutan).
   3244..3299    +  polyA_signal   β-globin poly(A) signal: rabbit β-globin polyadenylation signal (Gil and Proudfoot, 1987)
   3681..3697    -  protein_bind   lac operator: The lac repressor binds to the lac operator to inhibit transcription in E. coli. This inhibition can be relieved by adding lactose or isopropyl-β-D-thiogalactopyranoside (IPTG). lac repressor encoded by lacI
   3705..3735    -  promoter       lac promoter: promoter for the E. coli lac operon
   3750..3771    -  protein_bind   CAP binding site: CAP binding activates transcription in the presence of cAMP. E. coli catabolite activator protein
   3784..3876    -  CDS            lacI (fragment): lac repressor; lacI; The lac repressor binds to the lac operator to inhibit transcription in E. coli. This inhibition can be relieved by adding lactose or isopropyl-β-D-thiogalactopyranoside (IPTG).
   4059..4647    -  rep_origin     ori: high-copy-number ColE1/pMB1/pBR322/pUC origin of replication
   4818..5678    -  CDS            AmpR: β-lactamase; bla; confers resistance to ampicillin, carbenicillin, and related antibiotics
   5679..5783    -  promoter       AmpR promoter: bla
   5836..6264    -  rep_origin     f1 ori (sequence partly withheld): f1 bacteriophage origin of replication; arrow indicates direction of (+) strand synthesis
   6269..6424    -  CDS            lacZα (fragment): LacZα fragment of β-galactosidase; lacZ fragment
   6432..6450    +  promoter       T7 promoter: promoter for bacteriophage T7 RNA polymerase
   6459..14      +  misc_feature   MCS (fragment) (across the origin): pBluescript multiple cloning site
>Addgene plasmid #207255 | pHCMV_Bless | addgene full sequence | sequence record 407604 | Addgene NGS Result
GCGGCCGCTCTAGAGAGCTTGGCCCATTGCATACGTTGTATCCATATCATAATATGTACATTTATATTGG
CTCATGTCCAACATTACCGCCATGTTGACATTGATTATTGACTAGTTATTAATAGTAATCAATTACGGGG
TCATTAGTTCATAGCCCATATATGGAGTTCCGCGTTACATAACTTACGGTAAATGGCCCGCCTGGCTGAC
CGCCCAACGACCCCCGCCCATTGACGTCAATAATGACGTATGTTCCCATAGTAACGCCAATAGGGACTTT
CCATTGACGTCAATGGGTGGAGTATTTACGGTAAACTGCCCACTTGGCAGTACATCAAGTGTATCATATG
CCAAGTACGCCCCCTATTGACGTCAATGACGGTAAATGGCCCGCCTGGCATTATGCCCAGTACATGACCT
TATGGGACTTTCCTACTTGGCAGTACATCTACGTATTAGTCATCGCTATTACCATGGTGATGCGGTTTTG
GCAGTACATCAATGGGCGTGGATAGCGGTTTGACTCACGGGGATTTCCAAGTCTCCACCCCATTGACGTC
AATGGGAGTTTGTTTTGGCACCAAAATCAACGGGACTTTCCAAAATGTCGTAACAACTCCGCCCCATTGA
CGCAAATGGGCGGTAGGCGTGTACGGTGGGAGGTCTATATAAGCAGAGCTCGTTTAGTGAACCGTCAGAT
CGCCTGGAGACGCCATCCACGCTGTTTTGACCTCCATAGAAGACACCGGGACCGATCCAGCCTCCGGTCG
ACCGATCCTGAGAACTTCAGGGTGAGTTTGGGGACCCTTGATTGTTCTTTCTTTTTCGCTATTGTAAAAT
TCATGTTATATGGAGGGGGCAAAGTTTTCAGGGTGTTGTTTAGAATGGGAAGATGTCCCTTGTATCACCA
TGGACCCTCATGATAATTTTGTTTCTTTCACTTTCTACTCTGTTGACAACCATTGTCTCCTCTTATTTTC
TTTTCATTTTCTGTAACTTTTTCGTTAAACTTTAGCTTGCATTTGTAACGAATTTTTAAATTCACTTTTG
TTTATTTGTCAGATTGTAAGTACTTTCTCTAATCACTTTTTTTTCAAGGCAATCAGGGTATATTATATTG
TACTTCAGCACAGTTTTAGAGAACAATTGTTATAATTAAATGATAAGGTAGAATATTTCTGCATATAAAT
TCTGGCTGGCGTGGAAATATTCTTATTGGTAGAAACAACTACACCCTGGTCATCATCCTGCCTTTCTCTT
TATGGTTACAATGATATACACTGTTTGAGATGAGGATAAAATACTCTGAGTCCAAACCGGGCCCCTCTGC
TAACCATGTTCATGCCTTCTTCTCTTTCCTACAGCTCCTGGGCAACGTGCTGGTTGTTGTGCTGTCTCAT
CATTTTGGCAAAGAATTCCTCGACGGATCTGGGCCGCACCATGATGGGCTTTACAACCAAGATCATCTTT
CTGTACAACCTCGTGCTGGTGTACGCCGGCTTCGACGACCCTAGGAAGGCCATCGAACTCGTCCAGAAGA
GGTACGGCAGACCTTGCGACTGCAGCGGCGGACAAGTGTCCGAACCTCCCTCCGATAGGGTCTCCCGAGT
GACATGCTCCGGCAAAACAGCCTATCTGATGCCCGATCAGAGGTGGAAGTGCAAGAGCATCCCTAAGGAC
ACATCCCCTAGCGGACCTCTGCAAGAGTGTCCTTGCAACAGCTATCAGAGCAGCGTCCACAGCAGCTGCT
ATACAAGCTACCAGCAGTGTAGAAGCGGCAACAAGACATACTACACCGCCACACTGCTCAAGACCCAAAC
CGGCGGAACCAGCGATGTGCAAGTGCTGGGAAGCACAAACAAGCTGATCCAGTCCCCTTGCAACGGCATC
AAGGGCCAATCCATCTGTTGGTCCACCACAGCCCCTATTCATGTGTCCGACGGCGGAGGCCCTCTGGACA
CAACCAGAATCAAGTCCGTCCAGAGGAAGCTCGAAGAGATTCACAAGGCCCTCTACCCCGAGCTGCAATA
CCACCCTCTGGCCATCCCCAAGGTGAGAGACAACCTCATGGTGGACGCCCAGACACTGAACATTCTGAAC
GCCACATACAACCTCCTCCTCATGTCCAACACCTCTCTGGTGGACGATTGCTGGCTGTGTCTGAAACTGG
GCCCTCCTACACCTCTCGCCATCCCTAATTTTCTGCTGTCCTACGTGACAAGATCCTCCGATAACATTAG
CTGCCTCATTATCCCTCCTCTGCTGGTGCAGCCCATGCAGTTCTCCAATAGCAGCTGTCTGTTTTCCCCT
AGCTACAACTCCACCGAGGAGATTGATCTGGGCCACGTGGCCTTCAGCAACTGCACCAGCATCACCAACG
TGACCGGCCCCATTTGCGCCGTCAATGGCTCCGTGTTTCTGTGCGGCAACAACATGGCCTACACATATCT
GCCCACAAACTGGACCGGCCTCTGTGTGCTGGCTACACTGCTCCCCGACATCGACATTATTCCCGGCGAC
GAGCCCGTGCCCATCCCCGCTATCGACCACTTCATCTATAGACCCAAGAGGGCCATTCAGTTTATTCCCC
TCCTCGCTGGACTGGGAATCACCGCCGCTTTTACCACCGGAGCCACCGGACTGGGAGTCAGCGTCACACA
GTACACCAAGCTGTCCAACCAGCTGATTAGCGATGTCCAGATTCTGTCCAGCACCATTCAAGACCTCCAA
GACCAAGTGGACTCTCTGGCTGAGGTGGTGCTGCAGAATAGAAGGGGACTGGATCTGCTAACAGCTGAAC
AAGGCGGAATCTGCCTCGCCCTCCAAGAGAAATGTTGCTTTTACGTCAACAAGAGCGGCATCGTGAGGGA
CAAGATCAAAACCCTCCAAGAGGAACTCGAGAGGAGAAGGAAGGATCTGGCTAGCAACCCTCTGTGGACC
GGACTCCAAGGACTGCTGCCCTATCTGCTCCCCTTTCTGGGACCTCTGCTGACACTGCTGCTGCTCCTCA
CCATCGGCCCTTGCATCTTCAACAGACTCACCGCCTTCATCAACGACAAGCTCAACATCATTCACGCCAT
GTGATAACCGTCGAGGAATTCACTCCTCAGGTGCAGGCTGCCTATCAGAAGGTGGTGGCTGGTGTGGCCA
ATGCCCTGGCTCACAAATACCACTGAGATCTTTTTCCCTCTGCCAAAAATTATGGGGACATCATGAAGCC
CCTTGAGCATCTGACTTCTGGCTAATAAAGGAAATTTATTTTCATTGCAATAGTGTGTTGGAATTTTTTG
TGTCTCTCACTCGGAAGGACATATGGGAGGGCAAATCATTTAAAACATCAGAATGAGTATTTGGTTTAGA
GTTTGGCAACATATGCCCATATGCTGGCTGCCATGAACAAAGGTTGGCTATAAAGAGGTCATCAGTATAT
GAAACAGCCCCCTGCTGTCCATTCCTTATTCCATAGAAAAGCCTTGACTTGAGGTTAGATTTTTTTTATA
TTTTGTTTTGTGTTATTTTTTTCTTTAACATCCCTAAAATTTTCCTTACATGTTTTACTAGCCAGATTTT
TCCTCCTCTCCTGACTACTCCCAGTCATAGCTGTCCCTCTTCTCTTATGGAGATCCCTCGACGGATCGGC
CGCAATTCGTAATCATGTCATAGCTGTTTCCTGTGTGAAATTGTTATCCGCTCACAATTCCACACAACAT
ACGAGCCGGAAGCATAAAGTGTAAAGCCTGGGGTGCCTAATGAGTGAGCTAACTCACATTAATTGCGTTG
CGCTCACTGCCCGCTTTCCAGTCGGGAAACCTGTCGTGCCAGCTGCATTAATGAATCGGCCAACGCGCGG
GGAGAGGCGGTTTGCGTATTGGGCGCTCTTCCGCTTCCTCGCTCACTGACTCGCTGCGCTCGGTCGTTCG
GCTGCGGCGAGCGGTATCAGCTCACTCAAAGGCGGTAATACGGTTATCCACAGAATCAGGGGATAACGCA
GGAAAGAACATGTGAGCAAAAGGCCAGCAAAAGGCCAGGAACCGTAAAAAGGCCGCGTTGCTGGCGTTTT
TCCATAGGCTCCGCCCCCCTGACGAGCATCACAAAAATCGACGCTCAAGTCAGAGGTGGCGAAACCCGAC
AGGACTATAAAGATACCAGGCGTTTCCCCCTGGAAGCTCCCTCGTGCGCTCTCCTGTTCCGACCCTGCCG
CTTACCGGATACCTGTCCGCCTTTCTCCCTTCGGGAAGCGTGGCGCTTTCTCATAGCTCACGCTGTAGGT
ATCTCAGTTCGGTGTAGGTCGTTCGCTCCAAGCTGGGCTGTGTGCACGAACCCCCCGTTCAGCCCGACCG
CTGCGCCTTATCCGGTAACTATCGTCTTGAGTCCAACCCGGTAAGACACGACTTATCGCCACTGGCAGCA
GCCACTGGTAACAGGATTAGCAGAGCGAGGTATGTAGGCGGTGCTACAGAGTTCTTGAAGTGGTGGCCTA
ACTACGGCTACACTAGAAGAACAGTATTTGGTATCTGCGCTCTGCTGAAGCCAGTTACCTTCGGAAAAAG
AGTTGGTAGCTCTTGATCCGGCAAACAAACCACCGCTGGTAGCGGTGGTTTTTTTGTTTGCAAGCAGCAG
ATTACGCGCAGAAAAAAAGGATCTCAAGAAGATCCTTTGATCTTTTCTACGGGGTCTGACGCTCAGTGGA
ACGAAAACTCACGTTAAGGGATTTTGGTCATGAGATTATCAAAAAGGATCTTCACCTAGATCCTTTTAAA
TTAAAAATGAAGTTTTAAATCAATCTAAAGTATATATGAGTAAACTTGGTCTGACAGTTACCAATGCTTA
ATCAGTGAGGCACCTATCTCAGCGATCTGTCTATTTCGTTCATCCATAGTTGCCTGACTCCCCGTCGTGT
AGATAACTACGATACGGGAGGGCTTACCATCTGGCCCCAGTGCTGCAATGATACCGCGAGACCCACGCTC
ACCGGCTCCAGATTTATCAGCAATAAACCAGCCAGCCGGAAGGGCCGAGCGCAGAAGTGGTCCTGCAACT
TTATCCGCCTCCATCCAGTCTATTAATTGTTGCCGGGAAGCTAGAGTAAGTAGTTCGCCAGTTAATAGTT
TGCGCAACGTTGTTGCCATTGCTACAGGCATCGTGGTGTCACGCTCGTCGTTTGGTATGGCTTCATTCAG
CTCCGGTTCCCAACGATCAAGGCGAGTTACATGATCCCCCATGTTGTGCAAAAAAGCGGTTAGCTCCTTC
GGTCCTCCGATCGTTGTCAGAAGTAAGTTGGCCGCAGTGTTATCACTCATGGTTATGGCAGCACTGCATA
ATTCTCTTACTGTCATGCCATCCGTAAGATGCTTTTCTGTGACTGGTGAGTACTCAACCAAGTCATTCTG
AGAATAGTGTATGCGGCGACCGAGTTGCTCTTGCCCGGCGTCAATACGGGATAATACCGCGCCACATAGC
AGAACTTTAAAAGTGCTCATCATTGGAAAACGTTCTTCGGGGCGAAAACTCTCAAGGATCTTACCGCTGT
TGAGATCCAGTTCGATGTAACCCACTCGTGCACCCAACTGATCTTCAGCATCTTTTACTTTCACCAGCGT
TTCTGGGTGAGCAAAAACAGGAAGGCAAAATGCCGCAAAAAAGGGAATAAGGGCGACACGGAAATGTTGA
ATACTCATACTCTTCCTTTTTCAATATTATTGAAGCATTTATCAGGGTTATTGTCTCATGAGCGGATACA
TATTTGAATGTATTTAGAAAAATAAACAAATAGGGGTTCCGCGCACATTTCCCCGAAAAGTGCCACCTAA
ATTGTAAGCGTTAATATTTTGTTAAAATTCGCGTTAAATTTTTGTTAAATCAGCTCATTTTTTAACCAAT
AGGCCGAAATCGGCAAAATCCCTTATAAATCAAAAGAATAGACCGAGATAGGGT
[37 nt withheld, positions 5935-5971]
AAAGAACGTGGACTCCAACGTCAAAGG
[49 nt withheld, positions 5999-6047]
T
[91 nt withheld, positions 6049-6139]
G
[124 nt withheld, positions 6141-6264]
CCCATTCGCCATTCAGGCTGCGCAACTGTTGGGAAGGGCGATCGGTGCGGGCCTCTTCGCTATTACGCCA
GCTGGCGAAAGGGGGATGTGCTGCAAGGCGATTAAGTTGGGTAACGCCAGGGTTTTCCCAGTCACGACGT
TGTAAAACGACGGCCAGTGAGCGCGCGTAATACGACTCACTATAGGGCGAATTGGAGCTCCACCGCGGTG
